Addgene plasmid #66394: GRPR-Tango
Purpose: Expression of G protein-coupled receptors for PRESTO-Tango: parallel receptorome expression and screening via transcriptional output, with transcriptional activation following arrestin translocation
Depositing lab: Bryan Roth. Publication: PRESTO-Tango as an open-source resource for interrogation of the druggable human GPCRome. Kroeze WK, Sassano MF, Huang XP, Lansu K, McCorvy JD, Giguere PM, Sciaky N, Roth BL. Nat Struct Mol Biol. 2015 May;22(5):362-9. doi: 10.1038/nsmb.3014. Epub 2015 Apr 20. PubMed 25895059.
Backbone
  Vector backbone: empty Tango
  Backbone size w/o insert (bp): 6632
  Vector type: Mammalian Expression
  Selectable markers: Neomycin (select with G418)
Growth in bacteria
  Bacterial resistance: Ampicillin, 100 μg/mL
  Growth temperature: 37°C
  Growth strain: DH5alpha
  Copy number: High Copy
Gene/Insert
  Gene/Insert name: GRPR (alt name: BB2)
  Species: H. sapiens (human)
  Insert size (bp): 1152
  Entrez Gene: GRPR (a.k.a. BB2, BB2R)
  Promoter: CMV
  Tag / fusion protein: FLAG (N terminal on backbone)
  Cloning method: Restriction Enzyme; 5′ cloning site NotI (not destroyed); 3′ cloning site XhoI (unknown if destroyed)
  Sequencing primers: 5′ CMV-F; 3′ Tet-R
Terms and licenses: Academic/Nonprofit Terms; Industry Terms: Not Available to Industry
Depositor comments: Please note: Most of the PRESTO-Tango vectors do not contain the XhoI cut site downstream of the tTA sequence and instead carry an XbaI site. If you need to perform an XhoI digest we recommend sequencing with a forward primer at the C-terminus of tTA to determine which of the two sites is present. Suggested primer: 5-gagctccacttagacggcgagg-3. Original backbone was pcDNA3.1(+). These plasmids were generated as part of the Illuminating the Druggable Genome (IDG) program sponsored by the NIH Common Fund. The goal of this program is to identify, gather, and distribute information and resources for proteins that currently are not well-studied yet belong to commonly drug-targeted protein families: protein kinases, non-olfactory G-protein coupled receptors (GPCRs), and ion channels. The IDG program is designed to develop fundamental research tools for understudied proteins, elucidate their function, and disseminate the IDG-related resources and data to the greater scientific community.
How to cite: GRPR-Tango was a gift from Bryan Roth (Addgene plasmid # 66394 ; http://n2t.net/addgene:66394 ; RRID:Addgene_66394)
