[The description below was written by a language model from this plasmid's Addgene catalogue record.]
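Description:
GRPR-Tango is a mammalian expression plasmid from the PRESTO-Tango collection. It is built on an "empty Tango" backbone of about 6.6 kb that derives from pcDNA3.1(+). It is maintained as a high-copy plasmid in E. coli under ampicillin selection. It also carries a neomycin resistance marker, so transfected mammalian cells can be selected with G418. The insert is the human gastrin-releasing peptide receptor (GRPR, also called BB2 or BB2R), a coding sequence of about 1.15 kb. It is expressed from the CMV promoter and carries an N-terminal FLAG tag supplied by the backbone, which can be used to detect the receptor.

The receptor was cloned between a 5′ NotI site and a 3′ site recorded as XhoI. The depositor notes that most vectors in the series actually carry an XbaI site rather than XhoI downstream of the tTA sequence, so which site is present in this plasmid is uncertain. This comment shows that the receptor lies upstream of a tTA transcriptional activator, consistent with the Tango assay design. In that design, agonist-driven arrestin recruitment to the receptor is converted into transcriptional activation of a reporter. The record does not itemise the linker, protease cleavage site or other modules between receptor and tTA, and no feature table is provided.

The plasmid is intended for parallel screening of GPCR activation through arrestin translocation, independent of G protein coupling preference. It was produced under a programme that develops research tools for understudied members of druggable protein families.
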