>Addgene plasmid #66394 | GRPR-Tango | depositor partial sequence | sequence record 113401 | empty Tango
GACGGATCGGGAGATCTCCCGATCCCCTATGGTGCACTCTCAGTACAATCTGCTCTGATGCCGCATAGTT
AAGCCAGTATCTGCTCCCTGCTTGTGTGTTGGAGGTCGCTGAGTAGTGCGCGAGCAAAATTTAAGCTACA
ACAAGGCAAGGCTTGACCGACAATTGCATGAAGAATCTGCTTAGGGTTAGGCGTTTTGCGCTGCTTCGCG
ATGTACGGGCCAGATATACGCGTTGACATTGATTATTGACTAGTTATTAATAGTAATCAATTACGGGGTC
ATTAGTTCATAGCCCATATATGGAGTTCCGCGTTACATAACTTACGGTAAATGGCCCGCCTGGCTGACCG
CCCAACGACCCCCGCCCATTGACGTCAATAATGACGTATGTTCCCATAGTAACGCCAATAGGGACTTTCC
ATTGACGTCAATGGGTGGAGTATTTACGGTAAACTGCCCACTTGGCAGTACATCAAGTGTATCATATGCC
AAGTACGCCCCCTATTGACGTCAATGACGGTAAATGGCCCGCCTGGCATTATGCCCAGTACATGACCTTA
TGGGACTTTCCTACTTGGCAGTACATCTACGTATTAGTCATCGCTATTACCATGGTGATGCGGTTTTGGC
AGTACATCAATGGGCGTGGATAGCGGTTTGACTCACGGGGATTTCCAAGTCTCCACCCCATTGACGTCAA
TGGGAGTTTGTTTTGGCACCAAAATCAACGGGACTTTCCAAAATGTCGTAACAACTCCGCCCCATTGACG
CAAATGGGCGGTAGGCGTGTACGGTGGGAGGTCTATATAAGCAGAGCTCTCTGGCTAACTAGAGAACCCA
CTGCTTACTGGCTTATCGAAATTAATACGACTCACTATAGGGAGACCCAAGCTGGCTAGCGTTTAAACTT
AAGCTTGGTACCGAGCTCGGATCCACTAGTCCAGTGTGGTGGAATTCTGCAGATATCCAGCACAGTGGCG
GCCGCGCCACCATGAAGACGATCATCGCCCTGAGCTACATCTTCTGCCTGGTATTCGCCGACTACAAGGA
CGATGATGACGCCAGCATCGATACCGGTGGACGCACCCCACCCAGCCTGGGTCCCCAAGATGAGTCCTGC
ACCACCGCCAGCTCCTCCCTGGCCAAGGACACTTCATCGACCGGTGAGAACCTGTACTTCCAGCTAAGAT
TAGATAAAAGTAAAGTGATTAACAGCGCATTAGAGCTGCTTAATGAGGTCGGAATCGAAGGTTTAACAAC
CCGTAAACTCGCCCAGAAGCTAGGTGTAGAGCAGCCTACATTGTATTGGCATGTAAAAAATAAGCGGGCT
TTGCTCGACGCCTTAGCCATTGAGATGTTAGATAGGCACCATACTCACTTTTGCCCTTTAGAAGGGGAAA
GCTGGCAAGATTTTTTACGTAATAACGCTAAAAGTTTTAGATGTGCTTTACTAAGTCATCGCGATGGAGC
AAAAGTACATTTAGGTACACGGCCTACAGAAAAACAGTATGAAACTCTCGAAAATCAATTAGCCTTTTTA
TGCCAACAAGGTTTTTCACTAGAGAATGCATTATATGCACTCAGCGCTGTGGGGCATTTTACTTTAGGTT
GCGTATTGGAAGATCAAGAGCATCAAGTCGCTAAAGAAGAAAGGGAAACACCTACTACTGATAGTATGCC
GCCATTATTACGACAAGCTATCGAATTATTTGATCACCAAGGTGCAGAGCCAGCCTTCTTATTCGGCCTT
GAATTGATCATATGCGGATTAGAAAAACAACTTAAATGTGAAAGTGGGTCCGCGTACAGCCGCGCGCGTA
CGAAAAACAATTACGGGTCTACCATCGAGGGCCTGCTCGATCTCCCGGACGACGACGCCCCCGAAGAGGC
GGGGCTGGCGGCTCCGCGCCTGTCCTTTCTCCCCGCGGGACACACGCGCAGACTGTCGACGGCCCCCCCG
ACCGATGTCAGCCTGGGGGACGAGCTCCACTTAGACGGCGAGGACGTGGCGATGGCGCATGCCGACGCGC
TAGACGATTTCGATCTGGACATGTTGGGGGACGGGGATTCCCCGGGTCCGGGATTTACCCCCCACGACTC
CGCCCCCTACGGCGCTCTGGATATGGCCGACTTCGAGTTTGAGCAGATGTTTACCGATGCCCTTGGAATT
GACGAGTACGGTGGGTAGCTCGAGTCTAGAGGGCCCGTTTAAACCCGCTGATCAGCCTCGACTGTGCCTT
CTAGTTGCCAGCCATCTGTTGTTTGCCCCTCCCCCGTGCCTTCCTTGACCCTGGAAGGTGCCACTCCCAC
TGTCCTTTCCTAATAAAATGAGGAAATTGCATCGCATTGTCTGAGTAGGTGTCATTCTATTCTGGGGGGT
GGGGTGGGGCAGGACAGCAAGGGGGAGGATTGGGAAGACAATAGCAGGCATGCTGGGGATGCGGTGGGCT
CTATGGCTTCTGAGGCGGAAAGAACCAGCTGGGGCTCTAGGGGGTATCCCC
[124 nt withheld, positions 2502-2625]
C
[91 nt withheld, positions 2627-2717]
A
[49 nt withheld, positions 2719-2767]
CCTTTGACGTTGGAGTCCACGTTCTTT
[37 nt withheld, positions 2795-2831]
ACCCTATCTCGGTCTATTCTTTTGATTTATAAGGGATTTTGCCGATTTCGGCCTATTGGTTAAAAAATGA
GCTGATTTAACAAAAATTTAACGCGAATTAATTCTGTGGAATGTGTGTCAGTTAGGGTGTGGAAAGTCCC
CAGGCTCCCCAGCAGGCAGAAGTATGCAAAGCATGCATCTCAATTAGTCAGCAACCAGGTGTGGAAAGTC
CCCAGGCTCCCCAGCAGGCAGAAGTATGCAAAGCATGCATCTCAATTAGTCAGCAACCATAGTCCCGCCC
CTAACTCCGCCCATCCCGCCCCTAACTCCGCCCAGTTCCGCCCATTCTCCGCCCCATGGCTGACTAATTT
TTTTTATTTATGCAGAGGCCGAGGCCGCCTCTGCCTCTGAGCTATTCCAGAAGTAGTGAGGAGGCTTTTT
TGGAGGCCTAGGCTTTTGCAAAAAGCTCCCGGGAGCTTGTATATCCATTTTCGGATCTGATCAAGAGACA
GGATGAGGATCGTTTCGCATGATTGAACAAGATGGATTGCACGCAGGTTCTCCGGCCGCTTGGGTGGAGA
GGCTATTCGGCTATGACTGGGCACAACAGACAATCGGCTGCTCTGATGCCGCCGTGTTCCGGCTGTCAGC
GCAGGGGCGCCCGGTTCTTTTTGTCAAGACCGACCTGTCCGGTGCCCTGAATGAACTGCAGGACGAGGCA
GCGCGGCTATCGTGGCTGGCCACGACGGGCGTTCCTTGCGCAGCTGTGCTCGACGTTGTCACTGAAGCGG
GAAGGGACTGGCTGCTATTGGGCGAAGTGCCGGGGCAGGATCTCCTGTCATCTCACCTTGCTCCTGCCGA
GAAAGTATCCATCATGGCTGATGCAATGCGGCGGCTGCATACGCTTGATCCGGCTACCTGCCCATTCGAC
CACCAAGCGAAACATCGCATCGAGCGAGCACGTACTCGGATGGAAGCCGGTCTTGTCGATCAGGATGATC
TGGACGAAGAGCATCAGGGGCTCGCGCCAGCCGAACTGTTCGCCAGGCTCAAGGCGCGCATGCCCGACGG
CGAGGATCTCGTCGTGACCCATGGCGATGCCTGCTTGCCGAATATCATGGTGGAAAATGGCCGCTTTTCT
GGATTCATCGACTGTGGCCGGCTGGGTGTGGCGGACCGCTATCAGGACATAGCGTTGGCTACCCGTGATA
TTGCTGAAGAGCTTGGCGGCGAATGGGCTGACCGCTTCCTCGTGCTTTACGGTATCGCCGCTCCCGATTC
GCAGCGCATCGCCTTCTATCGCCTTCTTGACGAGTTCTTCTGAGCGGGACTCTGGGGTTCGAAATGACCG
ACCAAGCGACGCCCAACCTGCCATCACGAGATTTCGATTCCACCGCCGCCTTCTATGAAAGGTTGGGCTT
CGGAATCGTTTTCCGGGACGCCGGCTGGATGATCCTCCAGCGCGGGGATCTCATGCTGGAGTTCTTCGCC
CACCCCAACTTGTTTATTGCAGCTTATAATGGTTACAAATAAAGCAATAGCATCACAAATTTCACAAATA
AAGCATTTTTTTCACTGCATTCTAGTTGTGGTTTGTCCAAACTCATCAATGTATCTTATCATGTCTGTAT
ACCGTCGACCTCTAGCTAGAGCTTGGCGTAATCATGGTCATAGCTGTTTCCTGTGTGAAATTGTTATCCG
CTCACAATTCCACACAACATACGAGCCGGAAGCATAAAGTGTAAAGCCTGGGGTGCCTAATGAGTGAGCT
AACTCACATTAATTGCGTTGCGCTCACTGCCCGCTTTCCAGTCGGGAAACCTGTCGTGCCAGCTGCATTA
ATGAATCGGCCAACGCGCGGGGAGAGGCGGTTTGCGTATTGGGCGCTCTTCCGCTTCCTCGCTCACTGAC
TCGCTGCGCTCGGTCGTTCGGCTGCGGCGAGCGGTATCAGCTCACTCAAAGGCGGTAATACGGTTATCCA
CAGAATCAGGGGATAACGCAGGAAAGAACATGTGAGCAAAAGGCCAGCAAAAGGCCAGGAACCGTAAAAA
GGCCGCGTTGCTGGCGTTTTTCCATAGGCTCCGCCCCCCTGACGAGCATCACAAAAATCGACGCTCAAGT
CAGAGGTGGCGAAACCCGACAGGACTATAAAGATACCAGGCGTTTCCCCCTGGAAGCTCCCTCGTGCGCT
CTCCTGTTCCGACCCTGCCGCTTACCGGATACCTGTCCGCCTTTCTCCCTTCGGGAAGCGTGGCGCTTTC
TCATAGCTCACGCTGTAGGTATCTCAGTTCGGTGTAGGTCGTTCGCTCCAAGCTGGGCTGTGTGCACGAA
CCCCCCGTTCAGCCCGACCGCTGCGCCTTATCCGGTAACTATCGTCTTGAGTCCAACCCGGTAAGACACG
ACTTATCGCCACTGGCAGCAGCCACTGGTAACAGGATTAGCAGAGCGAGGTATGTAGGCGGTGCTACAGA
GTTCTTGAAGTGGTGGCCTAACTACGGCTACACTAGAAGAACAGTATTTGGTATCTGCGCTCTGCTGAAG
CCAGTTACCTTCGGAAAAAGAGTTGGTAGCTCTTGATCCGGCAAACAAACCACCGCTGGTAGCGGTTTTT
TTGTTTGCAAGCAGCAGATTACGCGCAGAAAAAAAGGATCTCAAGAAGATCCTTTGATCTTTTCTACGGG
GTCTGACGCTCAGTGGAACGAAAACTCACGTTAAGGGATTTTGGTCATGAGATTATCAAAAAGGATCTTC
ACCTAGATCCTTTTAAATTAAAAATGAAGTTTTAAATCAATCTAAAGTATATATGAGTAAACTTGGTCTG
ACAGTTACCAATGCTTAATCAGTGAGGCACCTATCTCAGCGATCTGTCTATTTCGTTCATCCATAGTTGC
CTGACTCCCCGTCGTGTAGATAACTACGATACGGGAGGGCTTACCATCTGGCCCCAGTGCTGCAATGATA
CCGCGAGACCCACGCTCACCGGCTCCAGATTTATCAGCAATAAACCAGCCAGCCGGAAGGGCCGAGCGCA
GAAGTGGTCCTGCAACTTTATCCGCCTCCATCCAGTCTATTAATTGTTGCCGGGAAGCTAGAGTAAGTAG
TTCGCCAGTTAATAGTTTGCGCAACGTTGTTGCCATTGCTACAGGCATCGTGGTGTCACGCTCGTCGTTT
GGTATGGCTTCATTCAGCTCCGGTTCCCAACGATCAAGGCGAGTTACATGATCCCCCATGTTGTGCAAAA
AAGCGGTTAGCTCCTTCGGTCCTCCGATCGTTGTCAGAAGTAAGTTGGCCGCAGTGTTATCACTCATGGT
TATGGCAGCACTGCATAATTCTCTTACTGTCATGCCATCCGTAAGATGCTTTTCTGTGACTGGTGAGTAC
TCAACCAAGTCATTCTGAGAATAGTGTATGCGGCGACCGAGTTGCTCTTGCCCGGCGTCAATACGGGATA
ATACCGCGCCACATAGCAGAACTTTAAAAGTGCTCATCATTGGAAAACGTTCTTCGGGGCGAAAACTCTC
AAGGATCTTACCGCTGTTGAGATCCAGTTCGATGTAACCCACTCGTGCACCCAACTGATCTTCAGCATCT
TTTACTTTCACCAGCGTTTCTGGGTGAGCAAAAACAGGAAGGCAAAATGCCGCAAAAAAGGGAATAAGGG
CGACACGGAAATGTTGAATACTCATACTCTTCCTTTTTCAATATTATTGAAGCATTTATCAGGGTTATTG
TCTCATGAGCGGATACATATTTGAATGTATTTAGAAAAATAAACAAATAGGGGTTCCGCGCACATTTCCC
CGAAAAGTGCCACCTGACGTC
