>Addgene plasmid #66394 | GRPR-Tango | depositor partial sequence | sequence record 113402 | GRPR
ATGGCCCTCAACGATTGCTTTCTGTTGAATCTGGAAGTGGACCACTTTATGCACTGCAATATTTCATCCC
ATTCTGCTGATCTGCCTGTGAATGACGACTGGTCTCATCCGGGAATTCTGTACGTGATTCCTGCGGTCTA
CGGGGTAATAATTCTCATTGGGCTGATTGGCAACATTACGCTGATCAAGATCTTCTGCACCGTCAAATCA
ATGAGGAACGTCCCTAACCTGTTTATAAGTTCTCTGGCATTGGGTGACCTCCTTCTGCTGATAACATGTG
CCCCTGTTGATGCCTCTAGATACCTGGCGGACAGATGGCTGTTTGGGAGAATAGGTTGTAAACTGATTCC
CTTCATTCAGCTGACCTCAGTGGGAGTTTCTGTCTTCACCCTCACAGCACTTTCTGCGGATCGCTACAAA
GCTATCGTGAGGCCCATGGATATCCAGGCATCCCATGCCCTCATGAAGATCTGCTTGAAGGCGGCGTTCA
TTTGGATTATCAGCATGCTTTTGGCCATCCCCGAAGCAGTATTTTCCGACCTCCACCCATTTCACGAAGA
AAGCACGAACCAGACTTTTATTTCCTGCGCCCCATACCCCCACTCCAATGAGCTGCACCCTAAGATTCAT
TCTATGGCCTCATTCCTCGTCTTTTACGTGATCCCCTTGAGTATAATCTCCGTTTACTACTACTTCATAG
CGAAGAACCTGATTCAGTCAGCTTACAACCTCCCAGTAGAAGGCAATATACACGTTAAGAAACAGATAGA
AAGCAGAAAGCGGCTTGCAAAGACCGTTCTCGTCTTTGTGGGCCTTTTCGCATTCTGTTGGCTGCCCAAT
CATGTGATCTATCTGTACCGATCATACCACTACTCCGAGGTCGACACCTCCATGCTTCATTTCGTGACAT
CCATCTGTGCCAGGCTGCTGGCCTTCACTAATTCTTGTGTTAATCCCTTTGCACTGTATTTGCTGAGTAA
AAGTTTTCGCAAGCAATTCAATACTCAACTGTTGTGTTGCCAGCCCGGGCTCATTATCCGCAGTCACTCA
ACGGGTCGGTCTACAACATGCATGACTTCCCTGAAAAGTACAAACCCATCAGTGGCTACCTTCTCACTTA
TCAATGGGAACATCTGCCACGAACGATACGTA
