>Addgene plasmid #66394 | GRPR-Tango | addgene partial sequence | sequence record 119564 | CMV-F 5'-CGCAAATGGGCGGTAGGCGTG-3'
GCTCTCTGGCTAACTAGAGAACCCACTGCTTACTGGCTTATCGAAATTAATACGACTCACTATAGGGAGA
CCCAAGCTGGCTAGCGTTTAAACTTAAGCTTGGTACCGAGCTCGGATCCACTAGTCCAGTGTGGTGGAAT
TCTGCAGATATCCAGCACAGTGGCGGCCGCGCCACCATGAAGACGATCATCGCCCTGAGCTACATCTTCT
GCCTGGTATTCGCCGACTACAAGGACGATGATGACGCCAGCATCGATATGGCCCTCAACGATTGCTTTCT
GTTGAATCTGGAAGTGGACCACTTTATGCACTGCAATATTTCATCCCATTCTGCTGATCTGCCTGTGAAT
GACGACTGGTCTCATCCGGGAATTCTGTACGTGATTCCTGCGGTCTACGGGGTAATAATTCTCATTGGGC
TGATTGGCAACATTACGCTGATCAAGATCTTCTGCACCGTCAAATCAATGAGGAACGTCCCTAACCTGTT
TATAAGTTCTCTGGCATTGGGTGACCTCCTTCTGCTGATAACATGTGCCCCTGTTGATGCCTCTAGATAC
CTGGCGGACAGATGGCTGTTTGGGAGAATAGGTTGTAAACTGATTCCCTTCATTCAGCTGACCTCAGTGG
GAGTTTCTGTCTTCACCCTCACAGCACTTTCTGCGGATCGCTACAAAGCTATCGTGAGGCCCATGGATAT
CCAGGCATCCCATGCCCTCATGAAGATCTGCTTGAAGGCGGCGTTCATTTGGATTATCAGCATGCTTTTG
GCCATCCCCGAAGCAGTATTTTCCGACCTCCACCCATTTCACGAAGAAAGCACGAACCAGACTTTTATTT
CCTGCGCCCCATACCCCCACTCCAATGAGCTGCACCCTAAGATTCATTCTATGGCCTCATTCCTCGTCTT
TTACGTGATCCCCTTGAGTATAATCTCCGTTTACTACTACTTCATAGCGAAGAACCTGATTCAGTCA
