>Addgene plasmid #66394 | GRPR-Tango | addgene partial sequence | sequence record 119565 | Tet-R 5'-GGCGAGTTTACGGGTTGTTA-3'
GCTCTAATGCGCTGTTAATCACTTTACTTTTATCTAATCTTAGCTGGAAGTACAGGTTCTCACCGGTCGA
TGAAGTGTCCTTGGCCAGGGAGGAGCTGGCGGTGGTGCAGGACTCATCTTGGGGACCCAGGCTGGGTGGG
GTGCGTCCACCGGTATCGATTACGTATCGTTCGTGGCAGATGTTCCCATTGATAAGTGAGAAGGTAGCCA
CTGATGGGTTTGTACTTTTCAGGGAAGTCATGCATGTTGTAGACCGACCCGTTGAGTGACTGCGGATAAT
GAGCCCGGGCTGGCAACACAACAGTTGAGTATTGAATTGCTTGCGAAAACTTTTACTCAGCAAATACAGT
GCAAAGGGATTAACACAAGAATTAGTGAAGGCCAGCAGCCTGGCACAGATGGATGTCACGAAATGAAGCA
TGGAGGTGTCGACCTCGGAGTAGTGGTATGATCGGTACAGATAGATCACATGATTGGGCAGCCAACAGAA
TGCGAAAAGGCCCACAAAGACGAGAACGGTCTTTGCAAGCCGCTTTCTGCTTTCTATCTGTTTCTTAACG
TGTATATTGCCTTCTACTGGGAGGTTGTAAGCTGACTGAATCAGGTTCTTCGCTATGAAGTAGTAGTAAA
CGGAGATTATACTCAAGGGGATCACGTAAAAGACGAGGAATGAGGCCATAGAATGAATCTTAGGGTGCAG
CTCATTGGAGTGGGGGTATGGGGCGCAGGAAATAAAAGTCTGGTTCGTGCTTTCTTCGTGAAATGGGTGG
AGGTCGGAAAATACTGCTTCGGGGATGGCCAAAAGCATGCTGATAATCCAAATGAACGCCGCCTTCAAGC
AGATCTTCATGAGGGCATGGGATGCCTGGATATCCATGGGCCTCACGATAGCTTTGTAGCGATCCGCAGA
AAGTGCTGTGAGGGTGAAGACAGAAACTCCCACTGAGGTCAGCTGAATGAAGGGAATCAGTTTACAACCT
ATTCTCCCAAACAGCCATCTGTCCGCC
